Addgene plasmid #109342: [pSK483] pLJC5 Flag-Depdc5(P)
Purpose: Lenti-viral expression of Flag-tagged Depdc5 mutant P
Depositing lab: David Sabatini & Kuang Shen. Depositing organization: Whitehead Institute for Biomedical Research. Publication: Architecture of the human GATOR1 and GATOR1-Rag GTPases complexes. Shen K, Huang RK, Brignole EJ, Condon KJ, Valenstein ML, Chantranupong L, Bomaliyamu A, Choe A, Hong C, Yu Z, Sabatini DM. Nature. 2018 Apr 5;556(7699):64-69. doi: 10.1038/nature26158. Epub 2018 Mar 28. PubMed 29590090.
Backbone
  Vector backbone: pLJC5
  Vector type: Lentiviral
Growth in bacteria
  Bacterial resistance: Ampicillin, 100 μg/mL
  Growth temperature: 37°C
  Growth strain: NEB Stable
  Copy number: High Copy
Gene/Insert
  Gene/Insert name: Depdc5
  Species: H. sapiens (human)
  Insert size (bp): 5000
  Mutation: YDLLP(775-779)GSGSG
  Entrez Gene: DEPDC5 (a.k.a. DEP.5, FFEVF, FFEVF1)
  Tag / fusion protein: FLAG (N terminal on insert)
  Cloning method: Unknown
Terms and licenses: Academic/Nonprofit Terms; Industry Terms: Not Available to Industry
How to cite: [pSK483] pLJC5 Flag-Depdc5(P) was a gift from David Sabatini & Kuang Shen (Addgene plasmid # 109342 ; http://n2t.net/addgene:109342 ; RRID:Addgene_109342)
