[The description below was written by a language model from this plasmid's Addgene catalogue record and pLannotate feature annotations shown in this document.]
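Description:
[pSK483] pLJC5 Flag-Depdc5(P) is a third-generation-style, self-inactivating HIV-1-based lentiviral expression plasmid built on the pLJC5 backbone, with a sequenced length of about 12.9 kb. It is propagated in E. coli through a high-copy ColE1/pUC-type origin with ampicillin selection (AmpR). The backbone also carries an f1 origin, an SV40 origin and poly(A) signal, and remnants of a lac/lacZα cloning region with T3 and T7 promoters. The viral genome is transcribed in packaging cells from an RSV promoter fused to a truncated 5' LTR. It contains the Ψ packaging signal with a partial gag sequence, the Rev response element for Rev-dependent nuclear export, a cPPT/CTS element, and a ΔU3 3' LTR that inactivates LTR promoter activity after integration.

The payload is human DEPDC5, a component of the GATOR1 complex, expressed from the human ubiquitin C (UbC) promoter with an N-terminal FLAG tag. The annotation detects this tag as a short fragment of the 3xFLAG feature, consistent with a single FLAG epitope. The "P" mutant replaces residues 775–779 (YDLLP) with a GSGSG linker-like stretch. The record does not say what functional effect this substitution has, though the associated study concerns the architecture of GATOR1 and its complex with the Rag GTPases. Downstream, a human PGK promoter drives puromycin N-acetyltransferase, allowing puromycin selection of transduced mammalian cells. In this layout the cPPT/CTS lies between the DEPDC5 and PGK-PuroR cassettes. The construct is intended for lentiviral delivery and stable expression of the tagged mutant protein, with the FLAG epitope available for detection or immunoprecipitation.
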