Features (pLannotate 1.2.2; 27 found; start..end, strand, type, name):
     79..100     +  protein_bind   CAP binding site: CAP binding activates transcription in the presence of cAMP. E. coli catabolite activator protein
    115..145     +  promoter       lac promoter: promoter for the E. coli lac operon
    149..171     +  protein_bind   lac operator (fragment): The lac repressor binds to the lac operator to inhibit transcription in E. coli. This inhibition can be relieved by adding lactose or isopropyl-β-D-thiogalactopyranoside (IPTG). lac repressor encoded by lacI
    214..232     +  promoter       T3 promoter: promoter for bacteriophage T3 RNA polymerase
    260..486     +  promoter       RSV promoter: Rous sarcoma virus enhancer/promoter
    487..667     +  LTR            5' LTR (truncated): truncated 5' long terminal repeat (LTR) from HIV-1
    714..839     +  misc_feature   HIV-1 Ψ: packaging signal of human immunodeficiency virus type 1
    823..1186    +  CDS            HIV-1 gag (fragment): gag protein from human immunodeficiency virus 1; gag
   1332..1565    +  misc_feature   RRE: The Rev response element (RRE) of HIV-1 allows for Rev-dependent mRNA export from the nucleus to the cytoplasm.
   1942..2042    +  CDS            Rev (fragment): human immunodeficiency virus 1 (HIV-1) Rev protein; rev; enhances nuclear export of unspliced and incompletely spliced viral mRNAs
   2083..3294    +  promoter       UbC promoter: human ubiquitin C promoter
   3324..3347    +  CDS            3xFLAG (fragment): three tandem FLAG® epitope tags, followed by an enterokinase cleavage site
   3372..8180    +  CDS            DEPDC5: DEPD5_HUMAN - Also known as KIAA0645 From Homo sapiens (Human).
   8225..8342    +  misc_feature   cPPT/CTS: central polypurine tract and central termination sequence of HIV-1
   8391..8901    +  promoter       hPGK promoter: human phosphoglycerate kinase 1 promoter
   8923..9522    +  CDS            PuroR: puromycin N-acetyltransferase; pac from Streptomyces alboniger; confers resistance to puromycin
   9565..9648    +  CDS            nef (fragment): NEF_HV1Z2 - Experimental evidence at protein level: Swiss-Prot protein existence level 1. Extracellular Nef protein targets CD4(+) T-lymphocytes for apoptosis by interacting with CXCR4 surface receptors. From Human immunodeficiency virus type 1 group M subtype D (isolate Z2/CDC-Z34) (HIV-1).
   9650..9883    +  LTR            3' LTR (ΔU3): self-inactivating 3' long terminal repeat (LTR) from HIV-1
   9955..10076   +  polyA_signal   SV40 poly(A) signal: SV40 polyadenylation signal
  10116..10251   +  rep_origin     SV40 ori: SV40 origin of replication
  10272..10290   -  promoter       T7 promoter: promoter for bacteriophage T7 RNA polymerase
  10298..10453   +  CDS            lacZα (fragment): LacZα fragment of β-galactosidase; lacZ fragment
  10458..10886   +  rep_origin     f1 ori (sequence partly withheld): f1 bacteriophage origin of replication; arrow indicates direction of (+) strand synthesis
  10939..11043   +  promoter       AmpR promoter: bla
  11044..11904   +  CDS            AmpR: β-lactamase; bla; confers resistance to ampicillin, carbenicillin, and related antibiotics
  12075..12663   +  rep_origin     ori: high-copy-number ColE1/pMB1/pBR322/pUC origin of replication
  12846..66      +  CDS            lacI (fragment) (across the origin): lac repressor; lacI; The lac repressor binds to the lac operator to inhibit transcription in E. coli. This inhibition can be relieved by adding lactose or isopropyl-β-D-thiogalactopyranoside (IPTG).
>Addgene plasmid #109342 | [pSK483] pLJC5 Flag-Depdc5(P) | addgene full sequence | sequence record 211209 | Addgene NGS Result
CGCGCGTTGGCCGATTCATTAATGCAGCTGGCACGACAGGTTTCCCGACTGGAAAGCGGGCAGTGAGCGC
AACGCAATTAATGTGAGTTAGCTCACTCATTAGGCACCCCAGGCTTTACACTTTATGCTTCCGGCTCGTA
TGTTGTGTGGAATTGTGAGCGGATAACAATTTCACACAGGAAACAGCTATGACCATGATTACGCCAAGCG
CGCAATTAACCCTCACTAAAGGGAACAAAAGCTGGAGCTGCAAGCTTAATGTAGTCTTATGCAATACTCT
TGTAGTCTTGCAACATGGTAACGATGAGTTAGCAACATGCCTTACAAGGAGAGAAAAAGCACCGTGCATG
CCGATTGGTGGAAGTAAGGTGGTACGATCGTGCCTTATTAGGAAGGCAACAGACGGGTCTGACATGGATT
GGACGAACCACTGAATTGCCGCATTGCAGAGATATTGTATTTAAGTGCCTAGCTCGATACATAAACGGGT
CTCTCTGGTTAGACCAGATCTGAGCCTGGGAGCTCTCTGGCTAACTAGGGAACCCACTGCTTAAGCCTCA
ATAAAGCTTGCCTTGAGTGCTTCAAGTAGTGTGTGCCCGTCTGTTGTGTGACTCTGGTAACTAGAGATCC
CTCAGACCCTTTTAGTCAGTGTGGAAAATCTCTAGCAGTGGCGCCCGAACAGGGACTTGAAAGCGAAAGG
GAAACCAGAGGAGCTCTCTCGACGCAGGACTCGGCTTGCTGAAGCGCGCACGGCAAGAGGCGAGGGGCGG
CGACTGGTGAGTACGCCAAAAATTTTGACTAGCGGAGGCTAGAAGGAGAGAGATGGGTGCGAGAGCGTCA
GTATTAAGCGGGGGAGAATTAGATCGCGATGGGAAAAAATTCGGTTAAGGCCAGGGGGAAAGAAAAAATA
TAAATTAAAACATATAGTATGGGCAAGCAGGGAGCTAGAACGATTCGCAGTTAATCCTGGCCTGTTAGAA
ACATCAGAAGGCTGTAGACAAATACTGGGACAGCTACAACCATCCCTTCAGACAGGATCAGAAGAACTTA
GATCATTATATAATACAGTAGCAACCCTCTATTGTGTGCATCAAAGGATAGAGATAAAAGACACCAAGGA
AGCTTTAGACAAGATAGAGGAAGAGCAAAACAAAAGTAAGACCACCGCACAGCAAGCAGCAGCTGATCTT
CAGACCTGGAGGAGGAGATATGAGGGACAATTGGAGAAGTGAATTATATAAATATAAAGTAGTAAAAATT
GAACCATTAGGAGTAGCACCCACCAAGGCAAAGAGAAGAGTGGTGCAGAGAGAAAAAAGAGCAGTGGGAA
TAGGAGCTTTGTTCCTTGGGTTCTTGGGAGCAGCAGGAAGCACTATGGGCGCAGCGTCAATGACGCTGAC
GGTACAGGCCAGACAATTATTGTCTGGTATAGTGCAGCAGCAGAACAATTTGCTGAGGGCTATTGAGGCG
CAACAGCATCTGTTGCAACTCACAGTCTGGGGCATCAAGCAGCTCCAGGCAAGAATCCTGGCTGTGGAAA
GATACCTAAAGGATCAACAGCTCCTGGGGATTTGGGGTTGCTCTGGAAAACTCATTTGCACCACTGCTGT
GCCTTGGAATGCTAGTTGGAGTAATAAATCTCTGGAACAGATTTGGAATCACACGACCTGGATGGAGTGG
GACAGAGAAATTAACAATTACACAAGCTTAATACACTCCTTAATTGAAGAATCGCAAAACCAGCAAGAAA
AGAATGAACAAGAATTATTGGAATTAGATAAATGGGCAAGTTTGTGGAATTGGTTTAACATAACAAATTG
GCTGTGGTATATAAAATTATTCATAATGATAGTAGGAGGCTTGGTAGGTTTAAGAATAGTTTTTGCTGTA
CTTTCTATAGTGAATAGAGTTAGGCAGGGATATTCACCATTATCGTTTCAGACCCACCTCCCAACCCCGA
GGGGACCCGACAGGCCCGAAGGAATAGAAGAAGAAGGTGGAGAGAGAGACAGAGACAGATCCATTCGATT
AGTGAACGGATCTCGACGGTATCGATCACGAGACTAGCCTCGAGCGGGATCTGGCCTCCGCGCCGGGTTT
TGGCGCCTCCCGCGGGCGCCCCCCTCCTCACGGCGAGCGCTGCCACGTCAGACGAAGGGCGCAGCGAGCG
TCCTGATCCTTCCGCCCGGACGCTCAGGACAGCGGCCCGCTGCTCATAAGACTCGGCCTTAGAACCCCAG
TATCAGCAGAAGGACATTTTAGGACGGGACTTGGGTGACTCTAGGGCACTGGTTTTCTTTCCAGAGAGCG
GAACAGGCGAGGAAAAGTAGTCCCTTCTCGGCGATTCTGCGGAGGGATCTCCGTGGGGCGGTGAACGCCG
ATGATTATATAAGGACGCGCCGGGTGTGGCACAGCTAGTTCCGTCGCAGCCGGGATTTGGGTCGCGGTTC
TTGTTTGTGGATCGCTGTGATCGTCACTTGGTGAGTAGCGGGCTGCTGGGCTGGCCGGGGCTTTCGTGGC
CGCCGGGCCGCTCGGTGGGACGGAAGCGTGTGGAGAGACCGCCAAGGGCTGTAGTCTGGGTCCGCGAGCA
AGGTTGCCCTGAACTGGGGGTTGGGGGGAGCGCAGCAAAATGGCGGCTGTTCCCGAGTCTTGAATGGAAG
ACGCTTGTGAGGCGGGCTGTGAGGTCGTTGAAACAAGGTGGGGGGCATGGTGGGCGGCAAGAACCCAAGG
TCTTGAGGCCTTCGCTAATGCGGGAAAGCTCTTATTCGGGTGAGATGGGCTGGGGCACCATCTGGGGACC
CTGACGTGAAGTTTGTCACTGACTGGAGAACTCGGTTTGTCGTCTGTTGCGGGGGCGGCAGTTATGGCGG
TGCCGTTGGGCAGTGCACCCGTACCTTTGGGAGCGCGCGCCCTCGTCGTGTCGTGACGTCACCCGTTCTG
TTGGCTTATAATGCAGGGTGGGGCCACCTGCCGGTAGGTGTGCGGTAGGCTTTTCTCCGTCGCAGGACGC
AGGGTTCGGGCCTAGGGTAGGCTCTCCTGAATCGACAGGCGCCGGACCTCTGGTGAGGGGAGGGATAAGT
GAGGCGTCAGTTTCTTTGGTCGGTTTTATGTACCTATCTTCTTAAGTAGCTGAAGCTCCGGTTTTGAACT
ATGCGCTCGGGGTTGGCGAGTGTGTTTTGTGAAGTTTTTTAGGCACCTTTTGAAATGTAATCATTTGGGT
CAATATGTAATTTTCAGTGTTAGACTAGTAAATTGTCCGCTAAATTCTGGCCGTTTTTGGCTTTTTTGTT
AGACGAAGCGCTAGCGCTACCGGTGCCACCATGGACTACAAGGATGACGATGACAAGGGTGGTGGTGGTG
GTGCGTCGACGATGAGAACAACAAAGGTCTACAAACTCGTCATCCACAAGAAGGGCTTTGGGGGCAGTGA
TGATGAGCTAGTTGTGAACCCCAAAGTGTTCCCTCACATCAAGCTTGGAGACATTGTAGAGATTGCACAC
CCCAACGATGAATACAGCCCTCTGCTTTTGCAGGTCAAGTCTCTTAAGGAAGATTTACAGAAGGAAACTA
TCAGTGTGGACCAGACTGTGACTCAAGTGTTCCGGCTGAGACCTTATCAGGATGTCTATGTTAATGTCGT
AGACCCTAAGGATGTGACCCTTGACCTAGTGGAATTAACTTTTAAGGATCAGTATATTGGCCGTGGGGAT
ATGTGGCGACTAAAGAAAAGTTTGGTCAGCACATGTGCCTATATCACCCAGAAGGTGGAGTTTGCTGGCA
TCAGAGCACAGGCTGGTGAACTGTGGGTTAAGAATGAGAAGGTCATGTGTGGCTACATCAGTGAAGATAC
CAGGGTGGTGTTTCGTTCTACGTCGGCTATGGTTTACATATTTATTCAGATGAGCTGTGAAATGTGGGAT
TTTGATATTTATGGGGATTTGTATTTTGAGAAAGCTGTGAATGGTTTCCTTGCTGATCTATTTACCAAGT
GGAAGGAGAAGAACTGTAGTCATGAAGTGACAGTGGTCCTGTTTTCTAGAACTTTCTATGATGCAAAATC
TGTTGATGAATTTCCTGAAATAAACCGAGCCTCAATTCGACAGGATCATAAGGGGAGATTCTATGAAGAC
TTTTACAAAGTGGTGGTGCAGAATGAGAGAAGAGAAGAATGGACTTCACTTCTCGTAACCATTAAAAAAC
TCTTCATCCAGTATCCAGTGTTGGTGCGACTGGAACAGGCAGAGGGCTTTCCTCAAGGAGATAATTCTAC
CTCAGCACAAGGAAACTACCTGGAGGCCATCAATCTGTCATTCAATGTGTTTGATAAGCACTACATCAAC
CGCAACTTTGACCGAACTGGGCAGATGTCAGTGGTGATCACGCCCGGGGTGGGTGTCTTTGAAGTGGACC
GCCTACTCATGATCCTGACCAAGCAGCGGATGATAGATAATGGAATTGGTGTGGATTTGGTGTGCATGGG
AGAGCAACCGTTACATGCTGTCCCATTGTTCAAGCTCCATAATCGGAGTGCTCCCCGTGATTCTCGTCTG
GGCGATGACTATAATATCCCTCACTGGATAAACCACAGTTTCTACACATCCAAAAGCCAGCTCTTTTGTA
ATAGTTTCACCCCACGAATAAAACTGGCAGGAAAGAAGCCCGCCTCTGAGAAAGCAAAAAATGGCCGTGA
TACATCTCTCGGGAGTCCAAAAGAATCTGAGAACGCCCTTCCCATCCAAGTAGATTATGACGCCTATGAC
GCTCAAGTGTTCAGGCTGCCCGGCCCATCCCGGGCCCAGTGCCTCACCACCTGCAGATCTGTGCGAGAGC
GAGAGAGTCACAGTCGAAAGAGTGCCAGCTCCTGTGATGTTTCATCCAGCCCTTCCCTACCAAGCCGCAC
ACTGCCCACTGAGGAAGTGAGGAGCCAGGCTTCTGACGACAGCTCCCTAGGCAAGAGTGCCAACATCCTG
ATGATCCCACACCCCCACCTGCACCAGTATGAAGTCAGCAGCTCCTTGGGATACACCAGCACTCGAGATG
TCCTGGAGAACATGATGGAGCCACCACAGCGAGACTCCAGTGCACCAGGGAGGTTTCACGTCGGCAGTGC
AGAATCCATGCTGCATGTTCGACCTGGTGGATACACGCCCCAGAGAGCACTGATTAACCCCTTCGCTCCC
TCTCGGATGCCCATGAAGCTTACGTCCAACAGAAGGCGCTGGATGCACACTTTTCCTGTGGGGCCATCCG
GAGAAGCCATCCAGATCCACCACCAGACCCGACAGAATATGGCGGAGCTACAAGGCAGCGGGCAGAGGGA
TCCAACTCACTCCTCTGCAGAGCTGCTGGAGTTAGCATATCATGAAGCTGCTGGAAGGCACAGCAATTCC
CGCCAGCCTGGTGACGGCATGTCCTTCTTGAACTTCAGTGGAACAGAGGAGCTTTCTGTCGGCCTGCTTA
GCAACAGTGGTGCAGGTATGAATCCTAGGACCCAGAATAAGGATTCTCTAGAGGACAGTGTTTCTACCTC
TCCAGACCCAATTCTGACACTGTCTGCTCCCCCTGTAGTGCCAGGCTTCTGTTGCACAGTTGGAGTGGAC
TGGAAGTCTCTCACTACTCCGGCGTGCCTCCCCCTTACCACCGACTACTTCCCTGACCGCCAGGGCCTGC
AGAATGACTACACAGAGGGCTGTGGCAGCGGAAGCGGCGAAGCAGACATCGACAGGAGGGACGAAGATGG
TGTGCAGATGACAGCCCAGCAGGTATTTGAAGAGTTTATTTGCCAACGTCTCATGCAGGGCTACCAAATC
ATAGTGCAGCCCAAGACACAGAAACCCAATCCTGCTGTCCCGCCCCCGCTGAGCAGTAGCCCACTCTATA
GCCGAGGCCTTGTGTCCCGAAACCGCCCTGAGGAGGAGGACCAGTATTGGCTGAGTATGGGCAGAACGTT
CCACAAAGTGACGCTGAAGGATAAGATGATCACAGTGACGCGATACCTTCCCAAGTATCCTTATGAATCT
GCCCAGATCCACTACACCTACAGCCTCTGTCCTTCCCACTCAGACTCAGAGTTCGTCTCCTGCTGGGTGG
AGTTTTCCCACGAACGGCTGGAGGAGTACAAGTGGAATTACTTAGATCAGTATATCTGTTCTGCCGGCTC
TGAAGACTTCAGCTTAATTGAGTCCCTGAAGTTCTGGAGGACCCGCTTCCTGCTGCTGCCAGCCTGTGTC
ACCGCCACCAAGCGCATCACGGAGGGGGAGGCCCACTGCGACATCTATGGGGACAGGCCCCGTGCAGACG
AGGACGAGTGGCAACTCCTGGATGGTTTTGTCCGCTTTGTGGAGGGCTTGAATCGCATTCGCAGGCGGCA
TCGCTCGGATCGCATGATGCGGAAAGGGACCGCCATGAAAGGCTTGCAGATGACTGGGCCCATTTCCACG
CATTCTCTGGAGTCAACTGCACCCCCAGTGGGGAAGAAGGGAACCTCAGCTCTCTCTGCCCTGTTGGAGA
TGGAGGCCAGTCAGAAGTGCCTGGGAGAACAGCAGGCAGCTGTGCATGGTGGGAAGAGCTCCGCCCAGTC
AGCCGAGAGCAGCAGCGTTGCCATGACTCCCACCTACATGGACAGCCCACGAAAGGACGGGGCCTTCTTT
ATGGAGTTTGTCCGCAGCCCACGCACAGCATCGTCCGCCTTCTACCCTCAGGTATCTGTGGACCAAACAG
CCACTCCTATGTTGGACGGCACCAGTTTGGGCATATGCACAGGCCAATCCATGGACAGAGGCAACAGCCA
GACCTTTGGGAACTCCCAGAACATAGGAGAACAGGGCTACTCCTCCACAAACTCCAGTGACAGCAGCTCT
CAGCAGCTGGTGGCAAGCTCCTTGACCTCATCCTCTACCCTGACAGAGATCCTGGAAGCCATGAAGCACC
CCTCGACAGGAGTCCAGCTGCTCTCTGAACAGAAGGGCCTCTCACCGTACTGCTTCATCAGCGCGGAGGT
GGTACACTGGTTGGTGAACCACGTGGAGGGGATCCAGACACAGGCGATGGCCATTGACATCATGCAGAAA
ATGCTGGAAGAGCAGCTCATCACACATGCATCTGGCGAAGCCTGGCGGACCTTCATCTACGGCTTCTATT
TCTACAAGATAGTAACGGACAAAGAGCCCGACCGAGTGGCCATGCAGCAGCCCGCCACCACCTGGCACAC
AGCAGGAGTGGACGACTTCGCCAGCTTCCAGCGCAAGTGGTTTGAGGTGGCCTTTGTGGCAGAAGAGCTC
GTGCACTCTGAGATTCCTGCCTTTCTCCTGCCCTGGCTGCCTAGCCGGCCAGCCTCCTATGCAAGTAGGC
ACAGCTCCTTTAGCCGAAGTTTTGGAGGACGGAGCCAGGCGGCAGCACTTTTAGCTGCCACTGTCCCAGA
GCAGAGGACTGTGACCCTGGATGTTGACGTGAACAACCGCACAGACCGGCTGGAGTGGTGCAGCTGTTAT
TACCATGGCAACTTTTCTCTGAATGCAGCCTTTGAGATCAAGCTGCACTGGATGGCGGTGACCGCAGCAG
TACTCTTCGAGATGGTCCAAGGTTGGCATCGGAAAGCCACCTCCTGTGGCTTCTTGTTAGTCCCAGTTTT
GGAGGGGCCTTTTGCACTGCCCAGTTACCTGTATGGCGACCCCCTTCGTGCCCAGCTCTTCATCCCACTC
AACATCAGCTGCTTGCTCAAGGAGGGCAGCGAGCACCTGTTTGATAGCTTTGAACCCGAAACGTACTGGG
ATCGAATGCACCTCTTCCAGGAAGCCATTGCACACAGGTTTGGGTTTGTACAAGATAAATATTCTGCCTC
TGCTTTTAACTTCCCTGCTGAGAACAAGCCTCAGTATATCCACGTTACAGGAACAGTGTTTCTGCAGCTG
CCCTACTCCAAGCGCAAGTTCTCAGGGCAGCAGCGGCGGCGGCGGAACTCCACCAGCTCCACCAACCAGA
ACATGTTCTGCGAGGAGCGGGTCGGCTACAACTGGGCCTACAACACCATGCTCACCAAAACATGGCGCTC
CAGCGCCACAGGGGATGAAAAGTTTGCTGATCGGCTGCTGAAGGACTTCACGGACTTCTGCATCAACCGT
GACAACCGGCTGGTCACGTTCTGGACAAGTTGCCTGGAGAAGATGCATGCCAGTGCCCCGTGAGAATTCT
CGACCTCGAGACAAATGGCAGTATTCATCCACAATTTTAAAAGAAAAGGGGGGATTGGGGGGTACAGTGC
AGGGGAAAGAATAGTAGACATAATAGCAACAGACATACAAACTAAAGAATTACAAAAACAAATTACAAAA
ATTCAAAATTTTCGGGTTTATTACAGGGACAGCAGAGATCCACTTTGGCCGCGGCTCGAGGGGGTTGGGG
TTGCGCCTTTTCCAAGGCAGCCCTGGGTTTGCGCAGGGACGCGGCTGCTCTGGGCGTGGTTCCGGGAAAC
GCAGCGGCGCCGACCCTGGGTCTCGCACATTCTTCACGTCCGTTCGCAGCGTCACCCGGATCTTCGCCGC
TACCCTTGTGGGCCCCCCGGCGACGCTTCCTGCTCCGCCCCTAAGTCGGGAAGGTTCCTTGCGGTTCGCG
GCGTGCCGGACGTGACAAACGGAAGCCGCACGTCTCACTAGTACCCTCGCAGACGGACAGCGCCAGGGAG
CAATGGCAGCGCGCCGACCGCGATGGGCTGTGGCCAATAGCGGCTGCTCAGCAGGGCGCGCCGAGAGCAG
CGGCCGGGAAGGGGCGGTGCGGGAGGCGGGGTGTGGGGCGGTAGTGTGGGCCCTGTTCCTGCCCGCGCGG
TGTTCCGCATTCTGCAAGCCTCCGGAGCGCACGTCGGCAGTCGGCTCCCTCGTTGACCGAATCACCGACC
TCTCTCCCCAGGGGGATCCACCGGAGCTTACCATGACCGAGTACAAGCCCACGGTGCGCCTCGCCACCCG
CGACGACGTCCCCAGGGCCGTACGCACCCTCGCCGCCGCGTTCGCCGACTACCCCGCCACGCGCCACACC
GTCGATCCGGACCGCCACATCGAGCGGGTCACCGAGCTGCAAGAACTCTTCCTCACGCGCGTCGGGCTCG
ACATCGGCAAGGTGTGGGTCGCGGACGACGGCGCCGCGGTGGCGGTCTGGACCACGCCGGAGAGCGTCGA
AGCGGGGGCGGTGTTCGCCGAGATCGGCCCGCGCATGGCCGAGTTGAGCGGTTCCCGGCTGGCCGCGCAG
CAACAGATGGAAGGCCTCCTGGCGCCGCACCGGCCCAAGGAGCCCGCGTGGTTCCTGGCCACCGTCGGCG
TCTCGCCCGACCACCAGGGCAAGGGTCTGGGCAGCGCCGTCGTGCTCCCCGGAGTGGAGGCGGCCGAGCG
CGCCGGGGTGCCCGCCTTCCTGGAGACCTCCGCGCCCCGCAACCTCCCCTTCTACGAGCGGCTCGGCTTC
ACCGTCACCGCCGACGTCGAGGTGCCCGAAGGACCGCGCACCTGGTGCATGACCCGCAAGCCCGGTGCCT
GACGCCCGCCCCACGACCCGCAGCGCCCGACCGAAAGGAGCGCACGACCCCATGCATCGGTACCTTTAAG
ACCAATGACTTACAAGGCAGCTGTAGATCTTAGCCACTTTTTAAAAGAAAAGGGGGGACTGGAAGGGCTA
ATTCACTCCCAACGAAGACAAGATCTGCTTTTTGCTTGTACTGGGTCTCTCTGGTTAGACCAGATCTGAG
CCTGGGAGCTCTCTGGCTAACTAGGGAACCCACTGCTTAAGCCTCAATAAAGCTTGCCTTGAGTGCTTCA
AGTAGTGTGTGCCCGTCTGTTGTGTGACTCTGGTAACTAGAGATCCCTCAGACCCTTTTAGTCAGTGTGG
AAAATCTCTAGCAGTAGTAGTTCATGTCATCTTATTATTCAGTATTTATAACTTGCAAAGAAATGAATAT
CAGAGAGTGAGAGGAACTTGTTTATTGCAGCTTATAATGGTTACAAATAAAGCAATAGCATCACAAATTT
CACAAATAAAGCATTTTTTTCACTGCATTCTAGTTGTGGTTTGTCCAAACTCATCAATGTATCTTATCAT
GTCTGGCTCTAGCTATCCCGCCCCTAACTCCGCCCATCCCGCCCCTAACTCCGCCCAGTTCCGCCCATTC
TCCGCCCCATGGCTGACTAATTTTTTTTATTTATGCAGAGGCCGAGGCCGCCTCGGCCTCTGAGCTATTC
CAGAAGTAGTGAGGAGGCTTTTTTGGAGGCCTAGGGACGTACCCAATTCGCCCTATAGTGAGTCGTATTA
CGCGCGCTCACTGGCCGTCGTTTTACAACGTCGTGACTGGGAAAACCCTGGCGTTACCCAACTTAATCGC
CTTGCAGCACATCCCCCTTTCGCCAGCTGGCGTAATAGCGAAGAGGCCCGCACCGATCGCCCTTCCCAAC
AGTTGCGCAGCCTGAATGGCGAATGGG
[124 nt withheld, positions 10458-10581]
C
[91 nt withheld, positions 10583-10673]
A
[49 nt withheld, positions 10675-10723]
CCTTTGACGTTGGAGTCCACGTTCTTT
[37 nt withheld, positions 10751-10787]
ACCCTATCTCGGTCTATTCTTTTGATTTATAAGGGATTTTGCCGATTTCGGCCTATTGGTTAAAAAATGA
GCTGATTTAACAAAAATTTAACGCGAATTTTAACAAAATATTAACGCTTACAATTTAGGTGGCACTTTTC
GGGGAAATGTGCGCGGAACCCCTATTTGTTTATTTTTCTAAATACATTCAAATATGTATCCGCTCATGAG
ACAATAACCCTGATAAATGCTTCAATAATATTGAAAAAGGAAGAGTATGAGTATTCAACATTTCCGTGTC
GCCCTTATTCCCTTTTTTGCGGCATTTTGCCTTCCTGTTTTTGCTCACCCAGAAACGCTGGTGAAAGTAA
AAGATGCTGAAGATCAGTTGGGTGCACGAGTGGGTTACATCGAACTGGATCTCAACAGCGGTAAGATCCT
TGAGAGTTTTCGCCCCGAAGAACGTTTTCCAATGATGAGCACTTTTAAAGTTCTGCTATGTGGCGCGGTA
TTATCCCGTATTGACGCCGGGCAAGAGCAACTCGGTCGCCGCATACACTATTCTCAGAATGACTTGGTTG
AGTACTCACCAGTCACAGAAAAGCATCTTACGGATGGCATGACAGTAAGAGAATTATGCAGTGCTGCCAT
AACCATGAGTGATAACACTGCGGCCAACTTACTTCTGACAACGATCGGAGGACCGAAGGAGCTAACCGCT
TTTTTGCACAACATGGGGGATCATGTAACTCGCCTTGATCGTTGGGAACCGGAGCTGAATGAAGCCATAC
CAAACGACGAGCGTGACACCACGATGCCTGTAGCAATGGCAACAACGTTGCGCAAACTATTAACTGGCGA
ACTACTTACTCTAGCTTCCCGGCAACAATTAATAGACTGGATGGAGGCGGATAAAGTTGCAGGACCACTT
CTGCGCTCGGCCCTTCCGGCTGGCTGGTTTATTGCTGATAAATCTGGAGCCGGTGAGCGTGGGTCTCGCG
GTATCATTGCAGCACTGGGGCCAGATGGTAAGCCCTCCCGTATCGTAGTTATCTACACGACGGGGAGTCA
GGCAACTATGGATGAACGAAATAGACAGATCGCTGAGATAGGTGCCTCACTGATTAAGCATTGGTAACTG
TCAGACCAAGTTTACTCATATATACTTTAGATTGATTTAAAACTTCATTTTTAATTTAAAAGGATCTAGG
TGAAGATCCTTTTTGATAATCTCATGACCAAAATCCCTTAACGTGAGTTTTCGTTCCACTGAGCGTCAGA
CCCCGTAGAAAAGATCAAAGGATCTTCTTGAGATCCTTTTTTTCTGCGCGTAATCTGCTGCTTGCAAACA
AAAAAACCACCGCTACCAGCGGTGGTTTGTTTGCCGGATCAAGAGCTACCAACTCTTTTTCCGAAGGTAA
CTGGCTTCAGCAGAGCGCAGATACCAAATACTGTTCTTCTAGTGTAGCCGTAGTTAGGCCACCACTTCAA
GAACTCTGTAGCACCGCCTACATACCTCGCTCTGCTAATCCTGTTACCAGTGGCTGCTGCCAGTGGCGAT
AAGTCGTGTCTTACCGGGTTGGACTCAAGACGATAGTTACCGGATAAGGCGCAGCGGTCGGGCTGAACGG
GGGGTTCGTGCACACAGCCCAGCTTGGAGCGAACGACCTACACCGAACTGAGATACCTACAGCGTGAGCT
ATGAGAAAGCGCCACGCTTCCCGAAGGGAGAAAGGCGGACAGGTATCCGGTAAGCGGCAGGGTCGGAACA
GGAGAGCGCACGAGGGAGCTTCCAGGGGGAAACGCCTGGTATCTTTATAGTCCTGTCGGGTTTCGCCACC
TCTGACTTGAGCGTCGATTTTTGTGATGCTCGTCAGGGGGGCGGAGCCTATGGAAAAACGCCAGCAACGC
GGCCTTTTTACGGTTCCTGGCCTTTTGCTGGCCTTTTGCTCACATGTTCTTTCCTGCGTTATCCCCTGAT
TCTGTGGATAACCGTATTACCGCCTTTGAGTGAGCTGATACCGCTCGCCGCAGCCGAACGACCGAGCGCA
GCGAGTCAGTGAGCGAGGAAGCGGAAGAGCGCCCAATACGCAAACCGCCTCTCCC
