>Addgene plasmid #109342 | [pSK483] pLJC5 Flag-Depdc5(P) | depositor partial sequence | sequence record 206148 | WT DepdcC5
ATGGGCTACCCCTATGATGTGCCTGACTACGCAGATCTCAATGGTGGTGGTGGTGGGTCGACGATGAGAA
CAACAAAGGTCTACAAACTCGTCATCCACAAGAAGGGCTTTGGGGGCAGTGATGATGAGCTAGTTGTGAA
CCCCAAAGTGTTCCCTCACATCAAGCTTGGAGACATTGTAGAGATTGCACACCCCAACGATGAATACAGC
CCTCTGCTTTTGCAGGTCAAGTCTCTTAAGGAAGATTTACAGAAGGAAACTATCAGTGTGGACCAGACTG
TGACTCAAGTGTTCCGGCTGAGACCTTATCAGGATGTCTATGTTAATGTCGTAGACCCTAAGGATGTGAC
CCTTGACCTAGTGGAATTAACTTTTAAGGATCAGTATATTGGCCGTGGGGATATGTGGCGACTAAAGAAA
AGTTTGGTCAGCACATGTGCCTATATCACCCAGAAGGTGGAGTTTGCTGGCATCAGAGCACAGGCTGGTG
AACTGTGGGTTAAGAATGAGAAGGTCATGTGTGGCTACATCAGTGAAGATACCAGGGTGGTGTTTCGTTC
TACGTCGGCTATGGTTTACATATTTATTCAGATGAGCTGTGAAATGTGGGATTTTGATATTTATGGGGAT
TTGTATTTTGAGAAAGCTGTGAATGGTTTCCTTGCTGATCTATTTACCAAGTGGAAGGAGAAGAACTGTA
GTCATGAAGTGACAGTGGTCCTGTTTTCTAGAACTTTCTATGATGCAAAATCTGTTGATGAATTTCCTGA
AATAAACCGAGCCTCAATTCGACAGGATCACAAGGGGAGATTCTATGAAGACTTTTACAAAGTGGTGGTG
CAGAATGAGAGAAGAGAAGAATGGACTTCACTTCTCGTAACCATTAAAAAACTCTTCATCCAGTATCCAG
TGTTGGTGCGACTGGAACAGGCAGAGGGCTTTCCTCAAGGAGATAATTCTACCTCAGCACAAGGAAACTA
CCTGGAGGCCATCAATCTGTCATTCAATGTGTTTGATAAGCACTACATCAACCGCAACTTTGACCGAACT
GGGCAGATGTCAGTGGTGATCACGCCCGGGGTGGGTGTCTTTGAAGTGGACCGCCTACTCATGATCCTGA
CCAAGCAGCGGATGATAGATAATGGAATTGGTGTGGATTTGGTGTGCATGGGAGAGCAACCGTTACATGC
TGTCCCATTGTTCAAGCTCCATAATCGGAGTGCTCCCCGTGATTCTCGTCTGGGCGATGACTATAATATC
CCTCACTGGATAAACCACAGTTTCTACACATCCAAAAGCCAGCTCTTTTGTAATAGTTTCACCCCACGAA
TAAAACTGGCAGGAAAGAAGCCCGCCTCTGAGAAAGCAAAAAATGGCCGTGATACATCTCTCGGGAGTCC
AAAAGAATCTGAGAACGCCCTTCCCATCCAAGTAGATTATGACGCCTATGACGCTCAAGTGTTCAGGCTG
CCCGGCCCATCCCGGGCCCAGTGCCTCACCACCTGCAGATCTGTGCGAGAGCGAGAGAGTCACAGTCGAA
AGAGTGCCAGCTCCTGTGATGTTTCATCCAGCCCTTCCCTACCAAGCCGCACACTGCCCACTGAGGAAGT
GAGGAGCCAGGCTTCTGACGACAGCTCCCTAGGCAAGAGTGCCAACATCCTGATGATCCCACACCCCCAC
CTGCACCAGTATGAAGTCAGCAGCTCCTTGGGATACACCAGCACTCGAGATGTCCTGGAGAACATGATGG
AGCCACCACAGCGAGACTCCAGTGCACCAGGGAGGTTTCACGTTGGCAGTGCAGAATCCATGCTGCATGT
TCGACCTGGTGGATACACGCCCCAGAGAGCACTGATTAACCCCTTCGCTCCCTCTCGGATGCCCATGAAG
CTTACGTCCAACAGAAGGCGCTGGATGCACACTTTTCCTGTGGGGCCATCCGGAGAAGCCATCCAGATCC
ACCACCAGACCCGACAGAATATGGCGGAGCTACAAGGCAGCGGGCAGAGGGATCCAACTCACTCCTCTGC
AGAGCTGCTGGAGTTAGCATATCATGAAGCTGCTGGAAGGCACAGCAATTCCCGCCAGCCTGGTGACGGC
ATGTCCTTCTTGAACTTCAGTGGAACAGAGGAGCTTTCTGTCGGCCTGCTTAGCAACAGTGGTGCAGGTA
TGAATCCTAGGACCCAGAATAAGGATTCTCTAGAGGACAGTGTTTCTACCTCTCCAGACCCAATTCTGAC
ACTGTCTGCTCCCCCTGTAGTGCCAGGCTTCTGTTGCACAGTTGGAGTGGACTGGAAGTCTCTCACTACT
CCGGCGTGCCTCCCCCTTACCACCGACTACTTCCCTGACCGCCAGGGCCTGCAGAATGACTACACAGAGG
GCTGTTATGATCTCCTTCCAGAAGCAGACATCGACAGGAGGGACGAAGATGGTGTGCAGATGACAGCCCA
GCAGGTATTTGAAGAGTTTATTTGCCAACGTCTCATGCAGGGCTACCAAATCATAGTGCAGCCCAAGACA
CAGAAACCCAATCCTGCTGTCCCGCCCCCGCTGAGCAGTAGCCCACTCTATAGCCGAGGCCTTGTGTCCC
GAAACCGCCCTGAGGAGGAGGACCAGTATTGGCTGAGTATGGGCAGAACGTTCCACAAAGTGACGCTGAA
GGATAAGATGATCACAGTGACGCGATACCTTCCCAAGTATCCTTATGAATCTGCCCAGATCCACTACACC
TACAGCCTCTGTCCTTCCCACTCAGACTCAGAGTTCGTCTCCTGCTGGGTGGAGTTTTCCCACGAACGGC
TGGAGGAGTACAAGTGGAATTACTTAGATCAGTATATCTGTTCTGCCGGCTCTGAAGACTTCAGCTTAAT
TGAGTCCCTGAAGTTCTGGAGGACCCGCTTCCTGCTGCTGCCAGCCTGTGTCACCGCCACCAAGCGCATC
ACGGAGGGGGAGGCCCACTGCGACATCTATGGGGACAGGCCCCGTGCAGACGAGGACGAGTGGCAACTCC
TGGATGGTTTTGTCCGCTTTGTGGAGGGCTTGAATCGCATTCGCAGGCGGCATCGCTCGGATCGCATGAT
GCGGAAAGGGACCGCCATGAAAGGCTTGCAGATGACTGGGCCCATTTCCACGCATTCTCTGGAGTCAACT
GCACCCCCAGTGGGGAAGAAGGGAACCTCAGCTCTCTCTGCCCTGTTGGAGATGGAGGCCAGTCAGAAGT
GCCTGGGAGAACAGCAGGCAGCTGTGCATGGTGGGAAGAGCTCCGCCCAGTCAGCCGAGAGCAGCAGCGT
TGCCATGACTCCCACCTACATGGACAGCCCACGAAAGGACGGGGCCTTCTTTATGGAGTTTGTCCGCAGC
CCACGCACAGCATCGTCCGCCTTCTACCCTCAGGTATCTGTGGACCAAACAGCCACTCCTATGTTGGACG
GCACCAGTTTGGGCATATGCACAGGCCAATCCATGGACAGAGGCAACAGCCAGACCTTTGGGAACTCCCA
GAACATAGGAGAACAGGGCTACTCCTCCACAAACTCCAGTGACAGCAGCTCTCAGCAGCTGGTGGCAAGC
TCCTTGACCTCATCCTCTACCCTGACAGAGATCCTGGAAGCCATGAAGCACCCCTCGACAGGAGTCCAGC
TGCTCTCTGAACAGAAGGGCCTCTCACCGTACTGCTTCATCAGCGCGGAGGTGGTACACTGGTTGGTGAA
CCACGTGGAGGGGATCCAGACACAGGCGATGGCCATTGACATCATGCAGAAAATGCTGGAAGAGCAGCTC
ATCACACATGCATCTGGCGAAGCCTGGCGGACCTTCATCTACGGCTTCTATTTCTACAAGATAGTAACGG
ACAAAGAGCCCGACCGAGTGGCCATGCAGCAGCCCGCCACCACCTGGCACACAGCAGGAGTGGACGACTT
CGCCAGCTTCCAGCGCAAGTGGTTTGAGGTGGCCTTTGTGGCAGAAGAGCTCGTGCACTCTGAGATTCCT
GCCTTTCTCCTGCCCTGGCTGCCTAGCCGGCCAGCCTCCTATGCAAGTAGGCACAGCTCCTTTAGCCGAA
GTTTTGGAGGACGGAGCCAGGCGGCAGCACTTTTAGCTGCCACTGTCCCAGAGCAGAGGACTGTGACCCT
GGATGTTGACGTGAACAACCGCACAGACCGGCTGGAGTGGTGCAGCTGTTATTACCATGGCAACTTTTCT
CTGAATGCAGCCTTTGAGATCAAGCTGCACTGGATGGCGGTGACCGCAGCAGTACTCTTCGAGATGGTCC
AAGGTTGGCATCGGAAAGCCACCTCCTGTGGCTTCTTGTTAGTCCCAGTTTTGGAGGGGCCTTTTGCACT
GCCCAGTTACCTGTATGGCGACCCCCTTCGTGCCCAGCTCTTCATCCCACTCAACATCAGCTGCTTGCTC
AAGGAGGGCAGCGAGCACCTGTTTGATAGCTTTGAACCCGAAACGTACTGGGATCGAATGCACCTCTTCC
AGGAAGCCATTGCACACAGGTTTGGGTTTGTACAAGATAAATATTCTGCCTCTGCTTTTAACTTCCCTGC
TGAGAACAAGCCTCAGTATATCCACGTTACAGGAACAGTGTTTCTGCAGCTGCCCTACTCCAAGCGCAAG
TTCTCAGGGCAGCAGCGGCGGCGGCGGAACTCCACCAGCTCCACCAACCAGAACATGTTCTGCGAGGAGC
GGGTCGGCTACAACTGGGCCTACAACACCATGCTCACCAAAACATGGCGCTCCAGCGCCACAGGGGATGA
AAAGTTTGCTGATCGGCTGCTGAAGGACTTCACGGACTTCTGCATCAACCGTGACAACCGGCTGGTCACG
TTCTGGACAAGTTGCCTGGAGAAGATGCATGCCAGTGCCCCGTGAGAATTC
